>Addgene plasmid #178046 | PB CAG-L-bpA-2xSV40pA-L-tdGFP-Renilla_shRNAmir | addgene full sequence | sequence record 352920 | Addgene NGS Result
GTGGCACTTTTCGGGGAAATGTGCGCGGAACCCCTATTTGTTTATTTTTCTAAATACATTCAAATATGTA
TCCGCTCATGAGACAATAACCCTGATAAATGCTTCAATAATATTGAAAAAGGAAGAGTATGAGTATTCAA
CATTTCCGTGTCGCCCTTATTCCCTTTTTTGCGGCATTTTGCCTTCCTGTTTTTGCTCACCCAGAAACGC
TGGTGAAAGTAAAAGATGCTGAAGATCAGTTGGGTGCACGAGTGGGTTACATCGAACTGGATCTCAACAG
CGGTAAGATCCTTGAGAGTTTTCGCCCCGAAGAACGTTTTCCAATGATGAGCACTTTTAAAGTTCTGCTA
TGTGGCGCGGTATTATCCCGTATTGACGCCGGGCAAGAGCAACTCGGTCGCCGCATACACTATTCTCAGA
ATGACTTGGTTGAGTACTCACCAGTCACAGAAAAGCATCTTACGGATGGCATGACAGTAAGAGAATTATG
CAGTGCTGCCATAACCATGAGTGATAACACTGCGGCCAACTTACTTCTGACAACGATCGGAGGACCGAAG
GAGCTAACCGCTTTTTTGCACAACATGGGGGATCATGTAACTCGCCTTGATCGTTGGGAACCGGAGCTGA
ATGAAGCCATACCAAACGACGAGCGTGACACCACGATGCCTGTAGCAATGGCAACAACGTTGCGCAAACT
ATTAACTGGCGAACTACTTACTCTAGCTTCCCGGCAACAATTAATAGACTGGATGGAGGCGGATAAAGTT
GCAGGACCACTTCTGCGCTCGGCCCTTCCGGCTGGCTGGTTTATTGCTGATAAATCTGGAGCCGGTGAGC
GTGGGTCTCGCGGTATCATTGCAGCACTGGGGCCAGATGGTAAGCCCTCCCGTATCGTAGTTATCTACAC
GACGGGGAGTCAGGCAACTATGGATGAACGAAATAGACAGATCGCTGAGATAGGTGCCTCACTGATTAAG
CATTGGTAACTGTCAGACCAAGTTTACTCATATATACTTTAGATTGATTTAAAACTTCATTTTTAATTTA
AAAGGATCTAGGTGAAGATCCTTTTTGATAATCTCATGACCAAAATCCCTTAACGTGAGTTTTCGTTCCA
CTGAGCGTCAGACCCCGTAGAAAAGATCAAAGGATCTTCTTGAGATCCTTTTTTTCTGCGCGTAATCTGC
TGCTTGCAAACAAAAAAACCACCGCTACCAGCGGTGGTTTGTTTGCCGGATCAAGAGCTACCAACTCTTT
TTCCGAAGGTAACTGGCTTCAGCAGAGCGCAGATACCAAATACTGTTCTTCTAGTGTAGCCGTAGTTAGG
CCACCACTTCAAGAACTCTGTAGCACCGCCTACATACCTCGCTCTGCTAATCCTGTTACCAGTGGCTGCT
GCCAGTGGCGATAAGTCGTGTCTTACCGGGTTGGACTCAAGACGATAGTTACCGGATAAGGCGCAGCGGT
CGGGCTGAACGGGGGGTTCGTGCACACAGCCCAGCTTGGAGCGAACGACCTACACCGAACTGAGATACCT
ACAGCGTGAGCTATGAGAAAGCGCCACGCTTCCCGAAGGGAGAAAGGCGGACAGGTATCCGGTAAGCGGC
AGGGTCGGAACAGGAGAGCGCACGAGGGAGCTTCCAGGGGGAAACGCCTGGTATCTTTATAGTCCTGTCG
GGTTTCGCCACCTCTGACTTGAGCGTCGATTTTTGTGATGCTCGTCAGGGGGGCGGAGCCTATGGAAAAA
CGCCAGCAACGCGGCCTTTTTACGGTTCCTGGCCTTTTGCTGGCCTTTTGCTCACATGTTCTTTCCTGCG
TTATCCCCTGATTCTGTGGATAACCGTATTACCGCCTTTGAGTGAGCTGATACCGCTCGCCGCAGCCGAA
CGACCGAGCGCAGCGAGTCAGTGAGCGAGGAAGCGGAAGAGCGCCCAATACGCAAACCGCCTCTCCCCGC
GCGTTGGCCGATTCATTAATGCAGCTGGCACGACAGGTTTCCCGACTGGAAAGCGGGCAGTGAGCGCAAC
GCAATTAATGTGAGTTAGCTCACTCATTAGGCACCCCAGGCTTTACACTTTATGCTTCCGGCTCGTATGT
TGTGTGGAATTGTGAGCGGATAACAATTTCACACAGGAAACAGCTATGACCATGATTACGCCAAGCGCGC
AATTAACCCTCACTAAAGGGAACCTCCCCCGGTATTCACGACAGCAGGCTGAATAATAAAAAAATTAGAA
ACTATTATTTAACCCTAGAAAGATAATCATATTGTGACGTACGTTAAAGATAATCATGCGTAAAATTGAC
GCATGTGTTTTATCGGTCTGTATATCGAGGTTTATTTATTAATTTGAATAGATATTAAGTTTTATTATAT
TTACACTTACATACTAATAATAAATTCAACAAACAATTTATTTATGTTTATTTATTTATTAAAAAAAAAC
AAAAACTCAAAATTTCTTCTATAAAGTAACAAAACTTTTAAACATTCTCTCTTTTACAAAAATAAACTTA
TTTTGTACTTTAAAAACAGTCATGTTGTATTATAAAATAAGTAATTAGCTTAACCTATACATAATAGAAA
CAAATTATACTTATTAACCGGTCATGGTCGACATTGATTATTGACTAGTTATTAATAGTAATCAATTACG
GGGTCATTAGTTCATAGCCCATATATGGAGTTCCGCGTTACATAACTTACGGTAAATGGCCCGCCTGGCT
GACCGCCCAACGACCCCCGCCCATTGACGTCAATAATGACGTATGTTCCCATAGTAACGCCAATAGGGAC
TTTCCATTGACGTCAATGGGTGGAGTATTTACGGTAAACTGCCCACTTGGCAGTACATCAAGTGTATCAT
ATGCCAAGTACGCCCCCTATTGACGTCAATGACGGTAAATGGCCCGCCTGGCATTATGCCCAGTACATGA
CCTTATGGGACTTTCCTACTTGGCAGTACATCTACGTATTAGTCATCGCTATTACCATGGTCGAGGTGAG
CCCCACGTTCTGCTTCACTCTCCCCATCTCCCCCCCCTCCCCACCCCCAATTTTGTATTTATTTATTTTT
TAATTATTTTGTGCAGCGATGGGGGCGGGGGGGGGGGGGGGGCGCGCGCCGGGGGGGGGGGGGSGGGGSG
GGGGGSGGGGSGGGGSGRGGCGGAGAGGTGCGGCGGCAGCCAATCAGAGCGGCGCGCTCCGAAAGTTTCC
TTTTATGGCGAGGCGGCGGCGGCGGCGGCCCTATAAAAAGCGAAGCGCGCGGCGGGCGGGAGTCGCTGCG
CGCTGCCTTCGCCCCGTGCCCCGCTCCGCCGCCGCCTCGCGCCGCCCGCCCCGGCTCTGACTGACCGCGT
TACTCCCACAGGTGAGCGGGCGGGACGGCCCTTCTCCTCCGGGCTGTAATTAGCGCTTGGTTTAATGACG
GCTTGTTTCTTTTCTGTGGCTGCGTGAAAGCCTTGAGGGGCTCCGGGAGGGCCCTTTGTGCGGGGGGAGC
GGCTCGGGGGGTGCGTGCGTGTGTGTGTGCGTGGGGAGCGCCGCGTGCGGCTCCGCGCTGCCCGGCGGCT
GTGAGCGCTGCGGGCGCGGCGCGGGGCTTTGTGCGCTCCGCAGTGTGCGCGAGGGGAGCGCGGCCGGGGG
CGGTGCCCCGCGGTGCGGGGGGGGCTGCGAGGGGAACAAAGGCTGCGTGCGGGGTGTGTGCGTGGGGGGG
TGAGCAGGGGGTGTGGGCGCGTCGGTCGGGCTGCAACCCCCCCTGCACCCCCCTCCCCGAGTTGCTGAGC
ACGGCCCGGCTTCGGGTGCGGGGCTCCGTACGGGGCGTGGCGCGGGGCTCGCCGTGCCGGGCGGGGGGTG
GCGGCAGGTGGGGGTGCCGGGCGGGGCGGGGCCGCCTCGGGCCGGGGAGGGCTCGGGGGAGGGGCGCGGC
GGCCCCCGGAGCGCCGGCGGCTGTCGAGGCGCGGCGAGCCGCAGCCATTGCCTTTTATGGTAATCGTGCG
AGAGGGCGCAGGGACTTCCTTTGTCCCAAATCTGTGCGGAGCCGAAATCTGGGAGGCGCCGCCGCACCCC
CTCTAGCGGGCGCGGGGCGAAGCGGTGCGGCGCCGGCAGGAAGGAAATGGGCGGGGAGGGCCTTCGTGCG
TCGCCGCGCCGCCGTCCCCTTCTCCCTCTCCAGCCTCGGGGCTGTCCGCGGGGGGACGGCTGCCTTCGGG
GGGGACGGGGCAGGGCGGGGTTCGGCTTCTGGCGTGTGACCGGCGGCTCTAGAGCCTCTGCTAACCATGT
TCATGCCTTCTTCTTTTTCCTACAGCTCCTGGGCAACGTGCTGGTTATTGTGCTGTCTCATCATTTTGGC
AAAGAATTGCTAGCATAACTTCGTATAGCATACATTATACGAAGTTATAGCTCGCTGATCAGCCTCGACT
GTGCCTTCTAGTTGCCAGCCATCTGTTGTTTGCCCCTCCCCCGTGCCTTCCTTGACCCTGGAAGGTGCCA
CTCCCACTGTCCTTTCCTAATAAAATGAGGAAATTGCATCGCATTGTCTGAGTAGGTGTCATTCTATTCT
GGGGGGTGGGGTGGGGCAGGACAGCAAGGGGGAGGATTGGGAAGACAATAGCAGGCATGCTGGGGATGCG
GTGGGCTCTATGGCTTCTGAGGCGGAAAGAACCAGCTGGGGCTCGACTAGAGCTTGCGGAACCCTTACCA
CCGCGGTGGCGGCCGCTCTAGAATCATAATCAGCCATACCACATTTGTAGAGGTTTTACTTGCTTTAAAA
AACCTCCCACACCTCCCCCTGAACCTGAAACATAAAATGAATGCAATTGTTGTTGTTAACTTGTTTATTG
CAGCTTATAATGGTTACAAATAAAGCAATAGCATCACAAATTTCACAAATAAAGCATTTTTTTCACTGCA
TTCTAGTTGTGGTTTGTCCAAACTCATCAATGTATCTTAACTAGAATCATAATCAGCCATACCACATTTG
TAGAGGTTTTACTTGCTTTAAAAAACCTCCCACACCTCCCCCTGAACCTGAAACATAAAATGAATGCAAT
TGTTGTTGTTAACTTGTTTATTGCAGCTTATAATGGTTACAAATAAAGCAATAGCATCACAAATTTCACA
AATAAAGCATTTTTTTCACTGCATTCTAGTTGTGGTTTGTCCAAACTCATCAATGTATCTTATAACTAAA
TAACCTAGGATAACTTCGTATAGCATACATTATACGAAGTTATAGGCGCGCCATGAGCAAAGGAGAAGAA
CTTTTCACTGGAGTTGTCCCAATTCTTGTTGAATTAGATGGTGATGTTAATGGGCACAAATTTTCTGTCC
GTGGAGAGGGTGAAGGTGATGCTACAAACGGAAAACTCACCCTTAAATTTATTTGCACTACTGGAAAACT
ACCTGTTCCGTGGCCAACACTTGTCACTACTCTGACCTATGGTGTTCAATGCTTTTCCCGTTATCCGGAT
CACATGAAACGGCATGACTTTTTCAAGAGTGCCATGCCCGAAGGTTATGTACAGGAACGCACTATATCTT
TCAAAGATGACGGGACCTACAAGACGCGTGCTGAAGTCAAGTTTGAAGGTGATACCCTTGTTAATCGTAT
CGAGTTAAAGGGTATTGATTTTAAAGAAGATGGAAACATTCTTGGACACAAACTCGAATACAACTTTAAC
TCACACAATGTATACATCACGGCAGACAAACAAAAGAATGGAATCAAAGCTAACTTCAAAATTCGCCACA
ACGTTGAAGATGGTTCCGTTCAACTAGCAGACCATTATCAACAAAATACTCCAATTGGCGATGGCCCTGT
CCTTTTACCAGACAACCATTACCTGTCGACACAATCTGTCCTTTCGAAAGATCCCAACGAAAAGCGTGAC
CACATGGTCCTTCTTGAGTTTGTAACTGCTGCTGGGATTACACATGGCATGGATGAGCTCTACAAAGGTT
CTGCTGGATCTGCAGCAGGATCTGGTATGAGCAAAGGAGAAGAACTTTTCACTGGAGTTGTCCCAATTCT
TGTTGAATTAGATGGTGATGTTAATGGGCACAAATTTTCTGTCCGTGGAGAGGGTGAAGGTGATGCTACA
AACGGAAAACTCACCCTTAAATTTATTTGCACTACTGGAAAACTACCTGTTCCGTGGCCAACACTTGTCA
CTACTCTGACCTATGGTGTTCAATGCTTTTCCCGTTATCCGGATCACATGAAACGGCATGACTTTTTCAA
GAGTGCCATGCCCGAAGGTTATGTACAGGAACGCACTATATCTTTCAAAGATGACGGGACCTACAAGACG
CGTGCTGAAGTCAAGTTTGAAGGTGATACCCTTGTTAATCGTATCGAGTTAAAGGGTATTGATTTTAAAG
AAGATGGAAACATTCTTGGACACAAACTCGAATACAACTTTAACTCACACAATGTATACATCACGGCAGA
CAAACAAAAGAATGGAATCAAAGCTAACTTCAAAATTCGCCACAACGTTGAAGATGGTTCCGTTCAACTA
GCAGACCATTATCAACAAAATACTCCAATTGGCGATGGCCCTGTCCTTTTACCAGACAACCATTACCTGT
CGACACAATCTGTCCTTTCGAAAGATCCCAACGAAAAGCGTGACCACATGGTCCTTCTTGAGTTTGTAAC
TGCTGCTGGGATTACACATGGCATGGATGAGCTCTACAAATGATTAATTAATCGACTAGGGATAACAGGG
TAATTGTTTGAATGAGGCTTCAGTACTTTACAGAATCGTTGCCTGCACATCTTGGAAACACTTGCTGGGA
TTACTTCGACTTCTTAACCCAACAGAAGGCTCGAGAAGGTATATTGCTGTTGACAGTGAGCGCAGGAATT
ATAATGCTTATCTATAGTGAAGCCACAGATGTATAGATAAGCATTATAATTCCTATGCCTACTGCCTCGG
ACTTCAAGGGGCTAGAATTCGAGCAATTATCTTGTTTACTAAAACTGAATACCTTGCTATCTCTTTGATA
CATTTTTACAAAGCTGAATTAAAATGGTATAAATTAAATCACTTTCGATTAATGATCATACAGTGCTCTG
AGTACGCTAGGATCCACTAGAGCGGCCGCCTAGAGCTCGCTATCAGCCTCGACTGTGCCTTCTAGTTGCC
AGCCATCTGTTGTTTGCCCCTCCCCCGTGCCTTCCTTGACCCTGGAAGGTGCCACTCCCACTGTCCTTTC
CTAATAAAATGAGGAAATTGCATCGCATTGTCTGAGTAGGTGTCATTCTATTCTGGGGGGTGGGGTGGGG
CAGGACAGCAAGGGGGAGGATTGGGAAGACAATAGCAGGCATGCTGGGGATGCGGTGGGCTCTATGGCTT
CTGAGGCGGAAAGAACCAGCTGGGGCTCGACTAGAGCTTGCGGAACCCTTAAGCTTTTTTATTATATATT
AGTCACGATATCTATAACAAGAAAATATATATATAATAAGTTATCACGTAAGTAGAACATGAAATAACAA
TATAATTATCGTATGAGTTAAATCTTAAAAGTCACGTAAAAGATAATCATGCGTCATTTTGACTCACGCG
GTCGTTATAGTTCAAAATCAGTGACACTTACCGCATTGACAAGCACGCCTCACGGGAGCTCCAAGCGGCG
ACTGAGATGTCCTAAATGCACAGCGACGGATTCGCGCTATTTAGAAAGAGAGAGCAATATTTCAAGAATG
CATGCGTCAATTTTACGCAGACTATCTTTCTAGGGTTAAAAAAGATTTGCGCTTTACTCGACCTAAACTT
TAAACACGTCATAGAATCTTCGTTTGACAAAAACCACATTGTGTTGGGTCGCCCTATAGTGAGTCGTATT
ACAATTCACTGGCCGTCGTTTTACAACGTCGTGACTGGGAAAACCCTGGCGTTACCCAACTTAATCGCCT
TGCAGCACATCCCCCTTTCGCCAGCTGGCGTAATAGCGAAGAGGCCCGCACCGATCGCCCTTCCCAACAG
TTGCGCAGCCTGAATGGCGAATGGCAAATTGTAAGCGTTAATATTTTGTTAAAATTCGCGTTAAATTTTT
GTTAAATCAGCTCATTTTTTAACCAATAGGCCGAAATCGGCAAAATCCCTTATAAATCAAAAGAATAGAC
CGAGATAGGGT
[37 nt withheld, positions 8132-8168]
AAAGAACGTGGACTCCAACGTCAAAGG
[49 nt withheld, positions 8196-8244]
T
[91 nt withheld, positions 8246-8336]
G
[124 nt withheld, positions 8338-8461]
CAG
Features (pLannotate 1.2.2; 29 found; start..end, strand, type, name):
     24..128     +  promoter       AmpR promoter: bla
    129..989     +  CDS            AmpR: β-lactamase; bla; confers resistance to ampicillin, carbenicillin, and related antibiotics
   1160..1748    +  rep_origin     ori: high-copy-number ColE1/pMB1/pBR322/pUC origin of replication
   1931..2023    +  CDS            lacI (fragment): lac repressor; lacI; The lac repressor binds to the lac operator to inhibit transcription in E. coli. This inhibition can be relieved by adding lactose or isopropyl-β-D-thiogalactopyranoside (IPTG).
   2036..2057    +  protein_bind   CAP binding site: CAP binding activates transcription in the presence of cAMP. E. coli catabolite activator protein
   2072..2102    +  promoter       lac promoter: promoter for the E. coli lac operon
   2110..2126    +  protein_bind   lac operator: The lac repressor binds to the lac operator to inhibit transcription in E. coli. This inhibition can be relieved by adding lactose or isopropyl-β-D-thiogalactopyranoside (IPTG). lac repressor encoded by lacI
   2171..2189    +  promoter       T3 promoter: promoter for bacteriophage T3 RNA polymerase
   2620..2999    +  enhancer       CMV enhancer: human cytomegalovirus immediate early enhancer
   3001..3278    +  promoter       chicken β-actin promoter: No description available
   3279..4295    +  intron         chimeric intron: chimera between introns from chicken β-actin and rabbit β-globin
   4355..4388    +  protein_bind   loxP: Cre-mediated recombination occurs in the 8-bp core sequence (GCATACAT). Cre recombinase
   4409..4633    +  polyA_signal   bGH poly(A) signal: bovine growth hormone polyadenylation signal
   4637..4658    +  promoter       SV40 promoter (fragment): SV40 enhancer and early promoter
   4688..4713    +  misc_feature   MCS (fragment): pBluescript multiple cloning site
   4713..4795    +  CDS            large T antigen (fragment): large T antigen from SV40 (simian virus 40)
   4818..4939    +  polyA_signal   SV40 poly(A) signal: SV40 polyadenylation signal
   4946..5028    +  CDS            large T antigen (fragment): large T antigen from SV40 (simian virus 40)
   5051..5172    +  polyA_signal   SV40 poly(A) signal: SV40 polyadenylation signal
   5190..5223    +  protein_bind   loxP: Cre-mediated recombination occurs in the 8-bp core sequence (GCATACAT). Cre recombinase
   5233..5946    +  CDS            Superfolder GFP: Superfolder GFP is a basic (constitutively fluorescent) green fluorescent protein published in 2005, derived from Aequorea victoria. It is reported to be a very rapidly-maturing weak dimer.
   5977..6690    +  CDS            Superfolder GFP: Superfolder GFP is a basic (constitutively fluorescent) green fluorescent protein published in 2005, derived from Aequorea victoria. It is reported to be a very rapidly-maturing weak dimer.
   6919..7045    +  ncRNA          3' miR-30a: sequence downstream of the 71-nt precursor of the human miR-30a microRNA (Zeng et al., 2002) miRNA
   7123..7347    +  polyA_signal   bGH poly(A) signal: bovine growth hormone polyadenylation signal
   7351..7372    +  promoter       SV40 promoter (fragment): SV40 enhancer and early promoter
   7736..7813    +  CDS            FP (fragment): FP25_NPVAC - Experimental evidence at protein level: Swiss-Prot protein existence level 1. From Autographa californica nuclear polyhedrosis virus (AcMNPV).
   7823..7841    -  promoter       T7 promoter: promoter for bacteriophage T7 RNA polymerase
   7844..8001    +  CDS            lacZα (fragment): LacZα fragment of β-galactosidase; lacZ fragment
   8033..8461    -  rep_origin     f1 ori (sequence partly withheld): f1 bacteriophage origin of replication; arrow indicates direction of (+) strand synthesis
