[The description below was written by a language model from this plasmid's Addgene catalogue record and pLannotate feature annotations shown in this document.]
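Description:
PB CAG-L-bpA-2xSV40pA-L-tdGFP-Renilla_shRNAmir is an 8,464 nt piggyBac transposon plasmid for Cre-dependent mammalian expression of a fluorescent reporter coupled to a microRNA-embedded shRNA. It is built on a custom backbone derived from a Stratagene pBluescript-type vector, which accounts for the high-copy ColE1/pUC origin, the ampicillin resistance gene (bla), the f1 origin, the T3 and T7 promoters, and the lac/lacZα remnants in the feature table. According to the record, the piggyBac inverted terminal repeats were synthesized from database sequences. They are not annotated as such in the feature table, although a short baculovirus-related fragment near the 3' end of the cargo may reflect piggyBac-flanking sequence. With piggyBac transposase supplied separately, the region between the repeats can be integrated into the host genome.

The cargo is driven by the CAG promoter (CMV enhancer, chicken β-actin promoter and chimeric intron). Immediately downstream sits a loxP-flanked transcriptional stop made of a bGH polyadenylation signal followed by two SV40 polyadenylation signals, which terminates transcripts before they reach the payload. Cre recombination between the two same-orientation loxP sites excises this stop and places the promoter next to a tandem dimer of superfolder GFP (tdGFP). The shRNAmir lies downstream of the GFP coding sequence in a synthesized miR-30a "miR-E" context, of which the 3' miR-30a flank is annotated, and a second bGH poly(A) signal ends the transcript. GFP fluorescence should therefore mark cells expressing the hairpin. The shRNA, Renilla_713, targets Renilla luciferase. Such a hairpin is commonly used as a non-targeting control in mammalian knockdown experiments, though the record does not state this role explicitly.
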