Addgene plasmid #178046: PB CAG-L-bpA-2xSV40pA-L-tdGFP-Renilla_shRNAmir
Purpose: CAG tdGFP Renilla shRNAmir cre/lox expression piggyBac transposon (bpA 2xSV40pA stop)
Depositing lab: Mario Capecchi. Depositing organization: University of Utah.
Backbone
  Vector backbone: Custom
  Backbone manufacturer: Hyung-song Nam, Capecchi laboratory
  Vector type: Mammalian Expression, RNAi, Cre/Lox ; piggyBac
Growth in bacteria
  Bacterial resistance: Ampicillin, 100 μg/mL
  Growth temperature: 30°C
  Growth strain: DH10B
  Copy number: High Copy
Gene/Insert
  Gene/Insert name: Renilla_713 shRNAmir
  Species: Synthetic
Resource information
  A portion of this plasmid was derived from a plasmid made by: piggyBac ITR's were synthesized from sequences in the NCBI database. CAG promoter is from pCAGGS obtained from BCCM/LMBP. bGH pA is from Neal Copeland. SV40 pA is from Clontech. sfGFP is from Sandia Biotech. Backbone is from Stratagene.
Terms and licenses: Academic/Nonprofit Terms; Industry Terms: Not Available to Industry
Depositor comments: mir-30a "miR-E" shRNAmir expression cassette sequence was obtained from Fellmann et al., 2013 (https://doi.org/10.1016/j.celrep.2013.11.020) and synthesized.
How to cite: PB CAG-L-bpA-2xSV40pA-L-tdGFP-Renilla_shRNAmir was a gift from Mario Capecchi (Addgene plasmid # 178046 ; http://n2t.net/addgene:178046 ; RRID:Addgene_178046)
